Addgene plasmid #191039: pEY35
Purpose: srh-79 fluorescent neural reporter driving nuclear CYOFP expression (refer to NeuroPAL paper for expression)
Depositing lab: Oliver Hobert & Eviatar Yemini. Depositing organization: Columbia University. Publication: NeuroPAL: A Multicolor Atlas for Whole-Brain Neuronal Identification in C. elegans. Yemini E, Lin A, Nejatbakhsh A, Varol E, Sun R, Mena GE, Samuel ADT, Paninski L, Venkatachalam V, Hobert O. Cell. 2021 Jan 7;184(1):272-288.e11. doi: 10.1016/j.cell.2020.12.012. Epub 2020 Dec 29. PubMed 33378642.
Backbone
  Vector backbone: pPD95.62
  Vector type: Worm Expression
Growth in bacteria
  Bacterial resistance: Ampicillin, 100 μg/mL
  Growth temperature: 37°C
  Growth strain: DH5alpha
  Copy number: Unknown
Gene/Insert
  Gene/Insert name: srh-79
  Species: C. elegans (nematode)
  Mutation: None
  Entrez Gene: srh-79 (a.k.a. CELE_C04F2.1)
  Cloning method: Gibson Cloning
Terms and licenses: Academic/Nonprofit Terms; Industry Terms: Not Available to Industry
How to cite: pEY35 was a gift from Oliver Hobert & Eviatar Yemini (Addgene plasmid # 191039 ; http://n2t.net/addgene:191039 ; RRID:Addgene_191039)
