[The description below was written by a language model from this plasmid's Addgene catalogue record and pLannotate feature annotations shown in this document.]
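Description:
pEY35 is a C. elegans expression plasmid built on the pPD95.62 backbone, one of the reporter constructs associated with the NeuroPAL multicolor atlas for whole-brain neuronal identification. It is propagated in E. coli through a high-copy ColE1/pUC-type origin and selected with ampicillin via the β-lactamase gene and its native promoter. Remnants of the parental cloning vector are also annotated, including a pUC multiple cloning site fragment, the lac promoter/operator with its CAP binding site, and short lacI, rop and bom fragments, none of which are relevant to function in the worm.

The listed insert is srh-79, a C. elegans gene, assembled into the vector by Gibson cloning. The stated purpose indicates that srh-79 sequence acts as the driver for the reporter. The feature table does not annotate it, but a roughly 2.7 kb unannotated stretch lies between the MCS fragment and the reporter and is the likely location of this regulatory sequence. Downstream is a short fragment matching the worm-optimized GFP of the parental vector, followed by the full coding sequence for CyOFP1, a rapidly maturing monomeric fluorescent protein with a long Stokes shift. This is followed closely by his-11, which encodes C. elegans histone H2B. The arrangement is consistent with a CyOFP1–histone fusion that tethers the fluorophore to chromatin, giving the nuclear signal described in the record. A small aex-5-matching fragment sits downstream, and the record does not identify a 3′ UTR. The plasmid serves as a nuclear-localized neuronal landmark reporter. The catalogue entry does not list the specific neurons labeled and instead refers to the associated publication for the expression pattern.
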