Features (pLannotate 1.2.2; 14 found; start..end, strand, type, name):
    152..169     -  misc_feature   MCS (fragment): pUC18/19 multiple cloning site
   2840..2891    +  CDS            mEGFP (fragment): monomeric enhanced GFP, optimized with synthetic introns for expression in C. elegans
   2898..3698    +  CDS            CyOFP1: CyOFP1 is a basic (constitutively fluorescent) long stokes shift fluorescent protein published in 2016, derived from Entacmaea quadricolor. It is reported to be a very rapidly-maturing monomer with moderate acid sensitivity.
   3723..4085    +  CDS            his-11: H2B1_CAEEL - Experimental evidence at protein level: Swiss-Prot protein existence level 1. Core component of nucleosome. Nucleosomes wrap and compact DNA into chromatin, limiting DNA accessibility to the cellular machineries which require DNA as a template. Histones thereby play a central role in transcription regulation, DNA repair, DNA replication and chromosomal stability. DNA accessibility is regulated via a complex set of post-translational modifications of histones, also called histone code, and nucleosome remodeling. From Caenorhabditis elegans.
   4695..4847    +  CDS            aex-5 (fragment): AEX5_CAEEL - Also known as kpc-3 From Caenorhabditis elegans.
   4975..5010    +  CDS            rop (fragment): Rop protein, which maintains plasmids at low copy number; rop
   5112..5211    +  misc_feature   bom (fragment): basis of mobility region from pBR322
   5309..5413    +  promoter       AmpR promoter: bla
   5414..6274    +  CDS            AmpR: β-lactamase; bla; confers resistance to ampicillin, carbenicillin, and related antibiotics
   6445..7033    +  rep_origin     ori: high-copy-number ColE1/pMB1/pBR322/pUC origin of replication
   7216..7308    +  CDS            lacI (fragment): lac repressor; lacI; The lac repressor binds to the lac operator to inhibit transcription in E. coli. This inhibition can be relieved by adding lactose or isopropyl-β-D-thiogalactopyranoside (IPTG).
   7321..7342    +  protein_bind   CAP binding site: CAP binding activates transcription in the presence of cAMP. E. coli catabolite activator protein
   7357..7387    +  promoter       lac promoter: promoter for the E. coli lac operon
   7395..7411    +  protein_bind   lac operator: The lac repressor binds to the lac operator to inhibit transcription in E. coli. This inhibition can be relieved by adding lactose or isopropyl-β-D-thiogalactopyranoside (IPTG). lac repressor encoded by lacI
>Addgene plasmid #191039 | pEY35 | addgene full sequence | sequence record 375961 | Addgene NGS Result
TCACACAGGAAACAGCTATGACCATGATTACGCCAAGCTGTAAGTTTAAACATGATCTTACTAACTAACT
ATTCTCATTTAAATTTTCAGAGCTTAAAAATGGCTGAAATCACTCACAACGATGGATACGCTAACAACTT
GGAAATGAAATAAGCTTGCATGCCTGCAGATTCCCAGATTGGTTTGAAGAAACTTGAGTAGACATTTCTT
AAAAATGAAGTTTAAAAATAGTAATTATAACGATCAAAATATATTTTCGCAACATCAGCAGCCAATTGAA
ATAATGTTTTAAACAATGTATTGTAGCTTATCTCTAGTACAACTTAACGACGGATTAATGGTAAAAAATT
GTTCAAAACCATGTTTTTAATGCTAAAATGATCAAATATCACATAAAAACTTTTAAAAATAGATTGAAAA
TTTATTATCTAGAGTCAAAGTTTTTATCGCTCATAAGTATGTCGACTAAACAATAAAAGTTCCATCAAAT
TAAGTTTTCATTTCGTAACAAACATTATTGGCGTTTAGCCCTGCGAAGATGTGCTTAATTTTTCAAAATG
GACAAATTTCCCGAAAATGATCACTGACTAAACTAAAAAAACAGATATCTAAAAGTGGCTATTTATGTTA
TGATATTTGGTAATTTTTGATTAATGTAAGTGCATCTAGATACATTCCCCACAGACACCCATGATTCATT
AATACATGTAATTTGAAAGCTTTGTTTAGATGAAGTAATTATCAAATGATTAGCGACAGAAGTCAACAAG
GAAGTGGTGATACTGAAATCTAACAGTTTTTTCTGAGCTCGATGCCCATAAATTTGCTTTAGAAATGATT
GAAGAAATAAATAAAGTTTTTTTTCATGTTTCTGACGCCGCACAAACAGGTAGGTTACCTAATTTTTTAA
AACCTAAACATCCCAAGCGAAAAACTGTTCCTAACTAAAAAGCATAGAGTATGATTTCGTTTCTAGATTT
AAAGGATATAATGGATAAACGTTTACAGTCTGGGAACTGCTAAAGGTCGTAAAGAATTTAAAGTTTTTTT
CCGTGTGAAAATAATTTCAAAATGCGAGGGAGTAAAAATTAAAAGGGGTCTGAGAAAAATTTTAAGATCG
TATTTTTTGCTTTTCAAAGTTGATTACCGGCACTAAAGTTTTGTAGTGGAAAAATGTAATGGAAAATATG
CAATAAAAAACCGTAATACAAAGTTTTTTGTTCTTTTTCATCAAATATTATCATTAAAAAAACTTTGAAA
AGCAAACTTTAAAGTTACTAACATTATGAGGAACCTGTTAGCGAAACTATTTAAATTTCGAAACAGTTCC
AAATATTACAACTTTTGAAGTTTGAGGTATATTCGAAAGAATCAGGATAAAAGAATGAAAAAACAGAAGC
AAAGAGCTTGTTGATGATTAATATCACGAGATTGTTAATTTTGGGTATTACCTAGTCATCATAAATATAC
GTGCTTTGTCTGATAACATCGCACATCGAGTTTGATACAGACTAGATAATTGACTTTTTGATTCGCCTGG
TGTATGCAGATTGATCTTTCAAAATCATGTTCATCCGAGCAATTGTGTTGTGAAAAAAATTCGCTGAACA
TTTTTTGAAACGAATGGGGCAAAATCAATTGATTCTTTTATGATCGATGATAAATACATGTTTTGACGCG
CACGGAATCGGTACGGTTTCTGAAAAAAAATTAACTAGGTGACAAATCGATTTTCTGATTTAGAAAAATT
AATATAGAATTAGGAAAATTTTTTCATCTGTTTCGTTCTTATAGAAATTTGGTATTATTTTCATTTAAAT
TTTCCCAGAAACGCTCGCCGAAAACTTTCGGTAAGGACCGGAAAACAATTTCATTTGATTAGAAGAACGT
GGAGAAAACTATACGTTCAAGAAATTTAGAAATAGTTCCAGGAAACTTTAAATTTTAAAGTTTAAATTGC
TTAAAACTTAGTTATTTAATATTTATGTTGCTCGAACACTTCCAGAAAAAAGGGAAAAAACGTTCTCTTA
GAGAAGGGTTAGAAAATTTAGAATTTAATTATAATTTTGAGTATGCCAGTCGGAGCACGCGCTTCAGCGC
GTGCTCCGACTGGTTCAGATATAAAAAATTATATGTATAAAATTATTAATTTTAGGTAAAATTTTATGTG
TCAGAAGTCGGGTTATCAAGTTTTCTTTATAAAAATAGATTTGACCTTATATTTATTTGAGCTGGAATTC
AAATTTTTACCGTCATTTTTTTGGCCCATTCTCTATCATTCACAAAAAAAAACCCCCTAGAACTATGTTT
CACCCTTCACAGAAAGTCAGAGACACATTAATAAATCGAATTTCTGATTTATTTTATGTAGTCAATTTAC
ATTCGTTTTATGTGTATAGTTTTTATCTAGGTATATATCAGAGATCTATTAATTTACTCTTGTAATCTCA
GAAATCCACGTTTTCTTCAAATTTTTGAAACATATCACCAGTTTTGCTAAACATTTGATCGTCGCTAATG
TTTTCAAAATTTGCATCTGTCGCGTTAAACGTTGATGTCTGGCAGCCATAAATCAAGTTACACGTGCAAC
AGTAATTAGTTTTCAAACTTTTTCATTTGAAACGAAATAAAAAAACGTTTTTCTCGTTGTTCGAGTGCCC
GGGATTGGCCAAAGGACCCAAAGGTATGTTTCGAATGATACTAACATAACATAGAACATTTTCAGGAGGA
CCCTTGCTTGGAGGGTACCGAGCTCAGAAAAAATGACCGCTCCAAAGAAGAAGCGCAAGGTTCCAGTCGA
GAAGATGACTGCCCCAAAAAAGAAACGTAAGGTCCCGCGGGTAAGTTTAAACAGTTCGGTACTAACTAAC
CATACATATTTAAATTTTCAGCGCGCTGTGTCAAAAGGAGAAGAGCTTATTAAGGAGAATATGCGTTCCA
AGCTCTACCTCGAGGGATCCGTCAACGGACACCAATTCAAGTGCACCCACGAGGGAGAGGGAAAGCCATA
CGAGGGAAAGCAAACCAACCGTATCAAGGTCGTCGAGGGAGGACCACTCCCATTCGCCTTCGACATCCTC
GCCACCCACTTCATGTACGGATCCAAGGTAAGTTTAAACATATATATACTAACTAACCCTGATTATTTAA
ATTTTCAGGTCTTCATCAAGTACCCAGCCGACCTCCCAGACTACTTCAAGCAATCCTTCCCAGAGGGATT
CACCTGGGAGCGTGTCATGGTCTTCGAGGACGGAGGAGTCCTCACCGCCACCCAAGACACCTCCCTCCAA
GACGGAGAGCTCATCTACAACGTCAAGGTCCGTGGAGTCAACTTCCCAGCCAACGGACCAGTCATGCAAA
AGAAGACCCTCGGATGGGAGCCATCCACCGAGACCATGTACCCAGCCGACGGAGGACTCGAGGGACGTTG
CGACAAGGTAAGTTTAAACATGATTTTACTAACTAACTAATCTGATTTAAATTTTCAGGCCCTCAAGCTC
GTCGGAGGAGGACACCTCCACGTCAACTTCAAGACCACCTACAAGTCCAAGAAGCCAGTCAAGATGCCAG
GAGTCCACTACGTCGACCGTCGTCTCGAGCGTATCAAGGAGGCCGACAACGAGACCTACGTCGAGCAATA
CGAGCACGCCGTCGCCCGTTACTCCAACCTCGGAGGAGGAATGGACGAGCTCTACAAGCCTAGGATACCG
GTGGGTGAAGACCCACCAAAGCCATCTGCCAAGGGAGCCAAGAAGGCCGCCAAGACCGTTACGAAGCCAA
AGGACGGAAAGAAGAGACGTCATGCCCGTAAGGAATCATACTCCGTCTACATCTACCGTGTCCTCAAGCA
AGTTCATCCAGACACTGGAGTTTCCTCCAAAGCCATGTCTATCATGAACTCTTTTGTCAACGATGTCTTC
GAGCGTATTGCTGCTGAAGCATCCCGTCTTGCTCACTACAACAAGCGTTCCACAATCTCATCCCGCGAAA
TTCAGACCGCTGTCCGTCTGATCCTTCCAGGAGAGCTTGCCAAGCACGCCGTGTCTGAGGGAACCAAGGC
CGTTACCAAGTACACTTCCAGCAAGTAGGAATTCCAACTGAGCGCCGGTCGCTACCATTACCAACTTGTC
TGGTGTCAAAAATAATAGGGGCCGCTGTCATCAGAGTAAGTTTAAACTGAGTTCTACTAACTAACGAGTA
ATATTTAAATTTTCAGCATCTCGCGCCCGTGCCTCTGACTTCTAAGTCCAATTACTCTTCAACATCCCTA
CATGCTCTTTCTCCCTGTGCTCCCACCCCCTATTTTTGTTATTATCAAAAAACTTCTCTTAATTTCTTTG
TTTTTTAGCTTCTTTTAAGTCACCTCTAACAATGAAATTGTGTAGATTCAAAAATAGAATTAATTCGTAA
TAAAAAGTCGAAAAAAATTGTGCTCCCTCCCCCCATTAATAATAATTCTATCCCAAAATCTACACAATGT
TCTGTGTACACTTCTTATGTTTTTTACTTCTGATAAATTTTTTTGAAACATCATAGAAAAAACCGCACAC
AAAATACCTTATCATATGTTACGTTTCAGTTTATGACCGCAATTTTTATTTCTTCGCACGTCTGGGCCTC
TCATGACGTCAAATCATGCTCATCGTGAAAAAGTTTTGGAGTATTTTTGGAATTTTTCAATCAAGTGAAA
GTTTATGAAATTAATTTTCCTGCTTTTGCTTTTTGGGGTTTCCCCTATTGTTTGTCAAGATTTCGAGGAC
GGCGTTTTTCTTGCTAAAATCACAAGTATTGATGAGCACGATGCAAGAAAGATCGGAAGAAGGTTTGGGT
TTGAGGCTCAGTGGAAGGTGAGTAGAAGTTGATAATTTGAAAGTGGAGTAGTGTCTATGGGGTTTTTGCC
TTAAATGACAGAATACATTCCCAATATACCAAACATAACTGTTTCCTACTAGTCGGCCGTACGGGCCCTT
TCGTCTCGCGCGTTTCGGTGATGACGGTGAAAACCTCTGACACATGCAGCTCCCGGAGACGGTCACAGCT
TGTCTGTAAGCGGATGCCGGGAGCAGACAAGCCCGTCAGGGCGCGTCAGCGGGTGTTGGCGGGTGTCGGG
GCTGGCTTAACTATGCGGCATCAGAGCAGATTGTACTGAGAGTGCACCATATGCGGTGTGAAATACCGCA
CAGATGCGTAAGGAGAAAATACCGCATCAGGCGGCCTTAAGGGCCTCGTGATACGCCTATTTTTATAGGT
TAATGTCATGATAATAATGGTTTCTTAGACGTCAGGTGGCACTTTTCGGGGAAATGTGCGCGGAACCCCT
ATTTGTTTATTTTTCTAAATACATTCAAATATGTATCCGCTCATGAGACAATAACCCTGATAAATGCTTC
AATAATATTGAAAAAGGAAGAGTATGAGTATTCAACATTTCCGTGTCGCCCTTATTCCCTTTTTTGCGGC
ATTTTGCCTTCCTGTTTTTGCTCACCCAGAAACGCTGGTGAAAGTAAAAGATGCTGAAGATCAGTTGGGT
GCACGAGTGGGTTACATCGAACTGGATCTCAACAGCGGTAAGATCCTTGAGAGTTTTCGCCCCGAAGAAC
GTTTTCCAATGATGAGCACTTTTAAAGTTCTGCTATGTGGCGCGGTATTATCCCGTATTGACGCCGGGCA
AGAGCAACTCGGTCGCCGCATACACTATTCTCAGAATGACTTGGTTGAGTACTCACCAGTCACAGAAAAG
CATCTTACGGATGGCATGACAGTAAGAGAATTATGCAGTGCTGCCATAACCATGAGTGATAACACTGCGG
CCAACTTACTTCTGACAACGATCGGAGGACCGAAGGAGCTAACCGCTTTTTTGCACAACATGGGGGATCA
TGTAACTCGCCTTGATCGTTGGGAACCGGAGCTGAATGAAGCCATACCAAACGACGAGCGTGACACCACG
ATGCCTGTAGCAATGGCAACAACGTTGCGCAAACTATTAACTGGCGAACTACTTACTCTAGCTTCCCGGC
AACAATTAATAGACTGGATGGAGGCGGATAAAGTTGCAGGACCACTTCTGCGCTCGGCCCTTCCGGCTGG
CTGGTTTATTGCTGATAAATCTGGAGCCGGTGAGCGTGGGTCTCGCGGTATCATTGCAGCACTGGGGCCA
GATGGTAAGCCCTCCCGTATCGTAGTTATCTACACGACGGGGAGTCAGGCAACTATGGATGAACGAAATA
GACAGATCGCTGAGATAGGTGCCTCACTGATTAAGCATTGGTAACTGTCAGACCAAGTTTACTCATATAT
ACTTTAGATTGATTTAAAACTTCATTTTTAATTTAAAAGGATCTAGGTGAAGATCCTTTTTGATAATCTC
ATGACCAAAATCCCTTAACGTGAGTTTTCGTTCCACTGAGCGTCAGACCCCGTAGAAAAGATCAAAGGAT
CTTCTTGAGATCCTTTTTTTCTGCGCGTAATCTGCTGCTTGCAAACAAAAAAACCACCGCTACCAGCGGT
GGTTTGTTTGCCGGATCAAGAGCTACCAACTCTTTTTCCGAAGGTAACTGGCTTCAGCAGAGCGCAGATA
CCAAATACTGTTCTTCTAGTGTAGCCGTAGTTAGGCCACCACTTCAAGAACTCTGTAGCACCGCCTACAT
ACCTCGCTCTGCTAATCCTGTTACCAGTGGCTGCTGCCAGTGGCGATAAGTCGTGTCTTACCGGGTTGGA
CTCAAGACGATAGTTACCGGATAAGGCGCAGCGGTCGGGCTGAACGGGGGGTTCGTGCACACAGCCCAGC
TTGGAGCGAACGACCTACACCGAACTGAGATACCTACAGCGTGAGCTATGAGAAAGCGCCACGCTTCCCG
AAGGGAGAAAGGCGGACAGGTATCCGGTAAGCGGCAGGGTCGGAACAGGAGAGCGCACGAGGGAGCTTCC
AGGGGGAAACGCCTGGTATCTTTATAGTCCTGTCGGGTTTCGCCACCTCTGACTTGAGCGTCGATTTTTG
TGATGCTCGTCAGGGGGGCGGAGCCTATGGAAAAACGCCAGCAACGCGGCCTTTTTACGGTTCCTGGCCT
TTTGCTGGCCTTTTGCTCACATGTTCTTTCCTGCGTTATCCCCTGATTCTGTGGATAACCGTATTACCGC
CTTTGAGTGAGCTGATACCGCTCGCCGCAGCCGAACGACCGAGCGCAGCGAGTCAGTGAGCGAGGAAGCG
GAAGAGCGCCCAATACGCAAACCGCCTCTCCCCGCGCGTTGGCCGATTCATTAATGCAGCTGGCACGACA
GGTTTCCCGACTGGAAAGCGGGCAGTGAGCGCAACGCAATTAATGTGAGTTAGCTCACTCATTAGGCACC
CCAGGCTTTACACTTTATGCTTCCGGCTCGTATGTTGTGTGGAATTGTGAGCGGATAACAATT
